>Addgene plasmid #69189 | LD221 | depositor full sequence | sequence record 128296 | LD221 sequence 7625 bps
CTAAATTGTAAGCGTTAATATTTTGTTAAAATTCGCGTTAAATTTTTGTTAAATCAGCTCATTTTTTAAC
CAATAGGCCGAAATCGGCAAAATCCCTTATAAATCAAAAGAATAGACCGAGATAGGGT
[37 nt withheld, positions 129-165]
AAAGAACGTGGACTCCAACGTCAAAGG
[49 nt withheld, positions 193-241]
T
[91 nt withheld, positions 243-333]
G
[124 nt withheld, positions 335-458]
CCCATTCGCCATTCAGGCTGCGCAACTGTTGGGAAGGGCGATCGGTGCGGGCCTCTTCGCTATTACGCCA
GCTGGCGAAAGGGGGATGTGCTGCAAGGCGATTAAGTTGGGTAACGCCAGGGTTTTCCCAGTCACGACGT
TGTAAAACGACGGCCAGTGAGCGCGCGTAATACGACTCACTATAGGGCGAATTGGAGCTCCACCGCGGCT
TCAAGGTCACTGTTTAAAGAATTTAGACGGGGTACCAGATTGTGCAATTTGTATCAGCTAGCTTTCGATA
AGAGTATGACTATGATTGGATGTGTAGGTGATACGGACACTATTCATCTTTTCAAACTTGATGACGCCTC
TAATAGCCTCCCTGGAGATAATTCTAGCAATGGCCACTGGAATGAAGAGGAATATATACTAGCATCAAAT
TCAAATCCCAGTATGGGAACTCCAAAGGAAATACCTCTCTCGAAACCAAGAATTGCGAATTACTTCTCGA
AAAAAATAAAATCTTCAATACCAAACCAGAACCTGAGCCGTAACTTTGCTTATATAACAGTTAATGAATC
GAACAGGAGTTGCTTAGGGTTTCCAGACGAATTTCCCAACCAAGTCTATATTGCCTCTGATGATGGAACC
TTCAGTATATATAGTATTCCGTCAAAACCTGGTGAATGTGTGCTGACTAAAAATAATAAATTTACAGCTT
CGTACGCTGCAGGTCGACGGATCGGTGACGGTGCTGGTTTAATTAACATGTCTAAAGGTGAAGAATTATT
CACTGGTGTTGTCCCAATTTTGGTTGAATTAGATGGTGATGTTAATGGTCACAAATTTTCTGTCTCCGGT
GAAGGTGAAGGTGATGCTACTTACGGTAAATTGACCTTAAAATTTATTTGTACTACTGGTAAATTGCCAG
TTCCATGGCCAACCTTAGTCACTACTTTAACTTATGGTGTTCAATGTTTTTCTAGATACCCAGATCATAT
GAAACAACATGACTTTTTCAAGTCTGCCATGCCAGAAGGTTATGTTCAAGAAAGAACTATTTTTTTCAAA
GATGACGGTAACTACAAGACCAGAGCTGAAGTCAAGTTTGAAGGTGATACCTTAGTTAATAGAATCGAAT
TAAAAGGTATTGATTTTAAAGAAGATGGTAACATTTTAGGTCACAAATTGGAATACAACTATAACTCTCA
CAATGTTTACATCATGGCTGACAAACAAAAGAATGGTATCAAAGTTAACTTCAAAATTAGACACAACATT
GAAGATGGTTCTGTTCAATTAGCTGACCATTATCAACAAAATACTCCAATTGGTGATGGTCCAGTCTTGT
TACCAGACAACCATTACTTATCCACTCAATCTGCCTTATCCAAAGATCCAAACGAAAAGAGAGACCACAT
GGTCTTGTTAGAATTTGTTACTGCTGCTGGTATTACCCATGGTATTGATGAATTGTACAAAATTCCAGTT
CCAACGCGTGATCTAGAGAAGCCATTCATGTCTAAAGGTGAAGAATTATTCACTGGTGTTGTCCCAATTT
TGGTTGAATTAGATGGTGATGTTAATGGTCACAAATTTTCTGTCTCCGGTGAAGGTGAAGGTGATGCTAC
TTACGGTAAATTGACCTTAAAATTTATTTGTACTACTGGTAAATTGCCAGTTCCATGGCCAACCTTAGTC
ACTACTTTAACTTATGGTGTTCAATGTTTTTCTAGATACCCAGATCATATGAAACAACATGACTTTTTCA
AGTCTGCCATGCCAGAAGGTTATGTTCAAGAAAGAACTATTTTTTTCAAAGATGACGGTAACTACAAGAC
CAGAGCTGAAGTCAAGTTTGAAGGTGATACCTTAGTTAATAGAATCGAATTAAAAGGTATTGATTTTAAA
GAAGATGGTAACATTTTAGGTCACAAATTGGAATACAACTATAACTCTCACAATGTTTACATCATGGCTG
ACAAACAAAAGAATGGTATCAAAGTTAACTTCAAAATTAGACACAACATTGAAGATGGTTCTGTTCAATT
AGCTGACCATTATCAACAAAATACTCCAATTGGTGATGGTCCAGTCTTGTTACCAGACAACCATTACTTA
TCCACTCAATCTGCCTTATCCAAAGATCCAAACGAAAAGAGAGACCACATGGTCTTGTTAGAATTTGTTA
CTGCTGCTGGTATTACCCATGGTATGGATGAATTATATAAATAAGGCGCGCCACTTCTAAATAAGCGAAT
TTCTTATGATTTATGATTTTTATTATTAAATAAGTTATAAAAAAAATAAGTGTATACAAATTTTAAAGTG
ACTCTTAGGTTTTAAAACGAAAATTCTTATTCTTGAGTAACTCTTTCCTGTAGGTCAGGTTGCTTTCTCA
GGTATAGTATGAGGTCGCTCTTATTGACCACACCTCTACCGGCAGATCCGCTAGGGATAACAGGGTAATA
TAGATCTGTTTAGCTTGCCTCGTCCCCGCCGGGTCACCCGGCCAGCGACATGGAGGCCCAGAATACCCTC
CTTGACAGTCTTGACGTGCGCAGCTCAGGGGCATGATGTGACTGTCGCCCGTACATTTAGCCCATACATC
CCCATGTATAATCATTTGCATCCATACATTTTGATGGCCGCACGGCGCGAAGCAAAAATTACGGCTCCTC
GCTGCAGACCTGCGAGCAGGGAAACGCTCCCCTCACAGACGCGTTGAATTGTCCCCACGCCGCGCCCCTG
TAGAGAAATATAAAAGGTTAGGATTTGCCACTGAGGTTCTTCTTTCATATACTTCCTTTTAAAATCTTGC
TAGGATACAGTTCTCACATCACATCCGAACATAAACAACCATGACAGTCAACACTAAGACCTATAGTGAG
AGAGCAGAAACTCATGCCTCACCAGTAGCACAGCGATTATTTCGATTAATGGAACTGAAGAAAACCAATT
TATGTGCATCAATTGACGTTGATACCACTAAGGAATTCCTTGAATTAATTGATAAATTAGGTCCTTATGT
ATGCTTAATCAAGACTCATATTGATATAATCAATGATTTTTCCTATGAATCCACTATTGAACCATTATTA
GAACTTTCACGTAAACATCAATTTATGATTTTTGAAGATAGAAAATTTGCTGATATTGGTAATACCGTAA
AGAAACAATATATTGGTGGAGTTTATAAAATTAGTAGTTGGGCAGATATTACCAATGCTCATGGTGTCAC
TGGGAATGGAGTGGTTGAAGGATTAAAACAGGGAGCTAAAGAAACCACCACCAACCAAGAGCCAAGAGGG
TTATTGATGTTAGCTGAATTATCATCAGTGGGATCATTAGCATATGGAGAATATTCTCAAAAAACTGTTG
AAATTGCTAAATCCGATAAGGAATTTGTTATTGGATTTATTGCCCAACGTGATATGGGTGGCCAAGAAGA
AGGATTTGATTGGCTTATTATGACACCTGGAGTTGGATTAGATGATAAAGGTGATGGATTAGGACAACAA
TATAGAACTGTTGATGAAGTTGTTAGCACTGGAACTGATATTATCATTGTTGGTAGAGGATTGTTTGGTA
AAGGAAGAGATCCAGATATTGAAGGTAAAAGGTATAGAAATGCTGGTTGGAATGCTTATTTGAAAAAGAC
TGGCCAATTATAATCAGTACTGACAATAAAAAGATTCTTGTTTTCAAGAACTTGTCATTTGTATAGTTTT
TTTATATTGTAGTTGTTCTATTTTAATCAAATGTTAGCGTGATTTATATTTTTTTTCGCCTCGACATCAT
CTGCCCAGATGCGAAGTTAAGTGCGCAGAAAGTAATATCATGCGTCAATCGTATGTGAATGCTGGTCGCT
ATACTGCTGTCGATTCGATACTAACGCCGCCATCCAGTGTCGAAAACGAGCTCGAATTCATCGATGATAT
CAGATCCACTAGTGGCCTATGCTAATGCATATGTGCAGTTTTCATAATCTTAATAGATATTGTACGTATT
CACGTGTGAATTGCTAAAGAGGGTAGAAATCTTCAAAACAAGCAATTTGAAAATATTTACATAGGCAATG
GTACATTCTAGAAACACGAAAAGCCAACAAGATAACTAATTCTCACCAAAACCATCTCCTATACCAAGGC
TTCATATGTGTTGATTCATTACTGCCCTTTCCCCTACTAGTATTGTGGGTTTTATCCTGTACAATTAACT
CATTTAATTGGTGTTCCAGGATTTCTACCTCTTTCTTTAGCTGACTTTCTCTCTCCTCATGCTCTAGTTT
CCACCAAGAGAAGTGAAGCAGTAAATAAACGGAAGATCCCATTAGAATGAACATCCAAAGAGGCCTAATA
AATCTTTTTACAGGGATCTCATGTCCTGATTCTTCCTCTTGCGAGAATTTTTTGAGCATATCTAACTCCT
TTTTGATATTTAATTTTGTAGTATGCTCATTAATCAAATCGCGTATCAGTTCAGTATCAACACCATCCAA
AGAATCCAAATTAGCCAAGTCTTCTAGGCTCTTGATTTCTTTCTTCGGTGACGTTGAAACAGCTCTTCGT
TGTTGGTTGAGGAGGCGCCTGTGGTAATAGGCAACGGTTGTTATGGGAAACAATTTAGTTCTACTCAAAG
TAATGAGAGCATTAGAGCGTCTTTTTAACATATTGTCTATTATATGCTTTGGTTCCCATTTCCTTTCTCA
AAGTTTACAAATATAACAGAGTGCTTAGCGAATACTTTATTTTATGAGTCTTGCCGTTAGTGACCCCACC
CAAAATAAGATGCAAACCGGTATACATATTAGACATTTCCCACGTATACAAATATATTAAGTAAATAAGC
CTCGTCGTGATGAACTTAAATACATGGTATTGAGAGAGTTATAAACAGGTAGATAGATATCTTAAATAAA
AATAAGCAGATAAGTAACAATGTTTAAGAAAACGATGGGGAAGCGCTCGAGGGGGGGCCCGGTACCCAGC
TTTTGTTCCCTTTAGTGAGGGTTAATTGCGCGCTTGGCGTAATCATGGTCATAGCTGTTTCCTGTGTGAA
ATTGTTATCCGCTCACAATTCCACACAACATACGAGCCGGAAGCATAAAGTGTAAAGCCTGGGGTGCCTA
ATGAGTGAGCTAACTCACATTAATTGCGTTGCGCTCACTGCCCGCTTTCCAGTCGGGAAACCTGTCGTGC
CAGCTGCATTAATGAATCGGCCAACGCGCGGGGAGAGGCGGTTTGCGTATTGGGCGCTCTTCCGCTTCCT
CGCTCACTGACTCGCTGCGCTCGGTCGTTCGGCTGCGGCGAGCGGTATCAGCTCACTCAAAGGCGGTAAT
ACGGTTATCCACAGAATCAGGGGATAACGCAGGAAAGAACATGTGAGCAAAAGGCCAGCAAAAGGCCAGG
AACCGTAAAAAGGCCGCGTTGCTGGCGTTTTTCCATAGGCTCCGCCCCCCTGACGAGCATCACAAAAATC
GACGCTCAAGTCAGAGGTGGCGAAACCCGACAGGACTATAAAGATACCAGGCGTTTCCCCCTGGAAGCTC
CCTCGTGCGCTCTCCTGTTCCGACCCTGCCGCTTACCGGATACCTGTCCGCCTTTCTCCCTTCGGGAAGC
GTGGCGCTTTCTCATAGCTCACGCTGTAGGTATCTCAGTTCGGTGTAGGTCGTTCGCTCCAAGCTGGGCT
GTGTGCACGAACCCCCCGTTCAGCCCGACCGCTGCGCCTTATCCGGTAACTATCGTCTTGAGTCCAACCC
GGTAAGACACGACTTATCGCCACTGGCAGCAGCCACTGGTAACAGGATTAGCAGAGCGAGGTATGTAGGC
GGTGCTACAGAGTTCTTGAAGTGGTGGCCTAACTACGGCTACACTAGAAGGACAGTATTTGGTATCTGCG
CTCTGCTGAAGCCAGTTACCTTCGGAAAAAGAGTTGGTAGCTCTTGATCCGGCAAACAAACCACCGCTGG
TAGCGGTGGTTTTTTTGTTTGCAAGCAGCAGATTACGCGCAGAAAAAAAGGATCTCAAGAAGATCCTTTG
ATCTTTTCTACGGGGTCTGACGCTCAGTGGAACGAAAACTCACGTTAAGGGATTTTGGTCATGAGATTAT
CAAAAAGGATCTTCACCTAGATCCTTTTAAATTAAAAATGAAGTTTTAAATCAATCTAAAGTATATATGA
GTAAACTTGGTCTGACAGTTACCAATGCTTAATCAGTGAGGCACCTATCTCAGCGATCTGTCTATTTCGT
TCATCCATAGTTGCCTGACTCCCCGTCGTGTAGATAACTACGATACGGGAGGGCTTACCATCTGGCCCCA
GTGCTGCAATGATACCGCGAGACCCACGCTCACCGGCTCCAGATTTATCAGCAATAAACCAGCCAGCCGG
AAGGGCCGAGCGCAGAAGTGGTCCTGCAACTTTATCCGCCTCCATCCAGTCTATTAATTGTTGCCGGGAA
GCTAGAGTAAGTAGTTCGCCAGTTAATAGTTTGCGCAACGTTGTTGCCATTGCTACAGGCATCGTGGTGT
CACGCTCGTCGTTTGGTATGGCTTCATTCAGCTCCGGTTCCCAACGATCAAGGCGAGTTACATGATCCCC
CATGTTGTGCAAAAAAGCGGTTAGCTCCTTCGGTCCTCCGATCGTTGTCAGAAGTAAGTTGGCCGCAGTG
TTATCACTCATGGTTATGGCAGCACTGCATAATTCTCTTACTGTCATGCCATCCGTAAGATGCTTTTCTG
TGACTGGTGAGTACTCAACCAAGTCATTCTGAGAATAGTGTATGCGGCGACCGAGTTGCTCTTGCCCGGC
GTCAATACGGGATAATACCGCGCCACATAGCAGAACTTTAAAAGTGCTCATCATTGGAAAACGTTCTTCG
GGGCGAAAACTCTCAAGGATCTTACCGCTGTTGAGATCCAGTTCGATGTAACCCACTCGTGCACCCAACT
GATCTTCAGCATCTTTTACTTTCACCAGCGTTTCTGGGTGAGCAAAAACAGGAAGGCAAAATGCCGCAAA
AAAGGGAATAAGGGCGACACGGAAATGTTGAATACTCATACTCTTCCTTTTTCAATATTATTGAAGCATT
TATCAGGGTTATTGTCTCATGAGCGGATACATATTTGAATGTATTTAGAAAAATAAACAAATAGGGGTTC
CGCGCACATTTCCCCGAAAAGTGCCAC
Features (pLannotate 1.2.2; 20 found; start..end, strand, type, name):
     30..458     -  rep_origin     f1 ori (sequence partly withheld): f1 bacteriophage origin of replication; arrow indicates direction of (+) strand synthesis
    463..618     -  CDS            lacZα (fragment): LacZα fragment of β-galactosidase; lacZ fragment
    626..644     +  promoter       T7 promoter: promoter for bacteriophage T7 RNA polymerase
    666..1154    +  CDS            ATG21 (fragment): ATG21_YEAST - Also known as CVT21, HSV1, MAI1. Experimental evidence at protein level: Swiss-Prot protein existence level 1. Required for cytoplasm to vacuole transport (Cvt) vesicles formation and mitophagy. Involved in binding of phosphatidylethanolamine to ATG8 and in recruitment of ATG8 and ATG5 to the pre-autophagosomal structure. Protects ATG8 from ARG4-mediated cleavage. Essential for maturation of proaminopeptidase I. From Saccharomyces cerevisiae (strain ATCC 204508 / S288c) (Baker's yeast).
   1206..1919    +  CDS            GFP (S65T): GFP (S65T) is a basic (constitutively fluorescent) green fluorescent protein published in 1995, derived from Aequorea victoria.
   1956..2669    +  CDS            GFP (S65T): GFP (S65T) is a basic (constitutively fluorescent) green fluorescent protein published in 1995, derived from Aequorea victoria.
   2693..2880    +  terminator     ADH1 terminator: S. cerevisiae ADH1; transcription terminator for the S. cerevisiae alcohol dehydrogenase 1 (ADH1) gene
   2955..3298    +  promoter       TEF promoter: Ashbya gossypii TEF promoter
   3317..4105    +  CDS            URA3: PYRF_YEAST - Experimental evidence at protein level: Swiss-Prot protein existence level 1. From Saccharomyces cerevisiae (strain ATCC 204508 / S288c) (Baker's yeast).
   4117..4314    +  terminator     TEF terminator: Ashbya gossypii TEF terminator
   4564..5109    -  CDS            INA17: INA17_YEAS1 - Also known as AIM43 From Saccharomyces cerevisiae (strain RM11-1a) (Baker's yeast).
   5404..5424    +  misc_feature   MCS (fragment): pBluescript multiple cloning site
   5437..5455    -  promoter       T3 promoter: promoter for bacteriophage T3 RNA polymerase
   5500..5516    -  protein_bind   lac operator: The lac repressor binds to the lac operator to inhibit transcription in E. coli. This inhibition can be relieved by adding lactose or isopropyl-β-D-thiogalactopyranoside (IPTG). lac repressor encoded by lacI
   5524..5554    -  promoter       lac promoter: promoter for the E. coli lac operon
   5569..5590    -  protein_bind   CAP binding site: CAP binding activates transcription in the presence of cAMP. E. coli catabolite activator protein
   5603..5695    -  CDS            lacI (fragment): lac repressor; lacI; The lac repressor binds to the lac operator to inhibit transcription in E. coli. This inhibition can be relieved by adding lactose or isopropyl-β-D-thiogalactopyranoside (IPTG).
   5878..6466    -  rep_origin     ori: high-copy-number ColE1/pMB1/pBR322/pUC origin of replication
   6637..7497    -  CDS            AmpR: β-lactamase; bla; confers resistance to ampicillin, carbenicillin, and related antibiotics
   7498..7602    -  promoter       AmpR promoter: bla
