[The description below was written by a language model from this plasmid's Addgene catalogue record and pLannotate feature annotations shown in this document.]
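Description:
LD221 is a yeast integration plasmid built on the Bluescript II SK+ backbone, designed to tag the endogenous Saccharomyces cerevisiae ATG21 gene at its C terminus with two tandem copies of GFP. In E. coli it is maintained as a high-copy plasmid through the ColE1/pUC-type origin and selected with ampicillin via the AmpR (β-lactamase) gene. The backbone also retains the f1 phage origin, the interrupted lacZα/lac promoter region, and flanking T7 and T3 promoters. No yeast replication origin is annotated, consistent with a construct meant to integrate into the genome rather than replicate episomally.

The roughly 4.5 kb insert, cloned between SacII and XhoI, begins with a fragment of the ATG21 coding sequence. No yeast promoter is annotated upstream of it, so expression of the fusion presumably relies on the native ATG21 promoter after integration. This fragment is followed by two consecutive GFP open reading frames (recorded as 2xEGFP in the catalogue, annotated as GFP S65T in the feature table) and the ADH1 terminator. Downstream is a selectable cassette in which a URA3 gene is flanked by the Ashbya gossypii TEF promoter and terminator. The catalogue states that this marker is from Candida albicans, although the automated annotation matched it to the S. cerevisiae homologue. Beyond the marker lies a yeast genomic segment carrying INA17, which probably serves as the downstream homology arm, though the record does not say so explicitly.

With the ATG21 fragment and this downstream region as targeting homology, the cassette can recombine at the ATG21 locus, and integrants can be selected by uracil prototrophy. The plasmid belongs to a fluorescent tool set for yeast Atg proteins, used to visualise Atg21, a factor in the Cvt pathway and in Atg8 recruitment to the pre-autophagosomal structure.
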