Addgene plasmid #69189: LD221
Purpose: Integration of 2GFP tag at Atg21 C terminus, use auxotrophic marker URA3(Candida albicans)
Depositing lab: Zhiping Xie. Depositing organization: Shanghai Jiao Tong University. Publication: A fluorescent tool set for yeast Atg proteins. Li D, Song JZ, Shan MH, Li SP, Liu W, Li H, Zhu J, Wang Y, Lin J, Xie Z. Autophagy. 2015;11(6):954-60. doi: 10.1080/15548627.2015.1040971. PubMed 25998947.
Backbone
  Vector backbone: Bluescript II SK+
  Vector type: Yeast Expression
Growth in bacteria
  Bacterial resistance: Ampicillin, 100 μg/mL
  Growth temperature: 37°C
  Growth strain: DH5alpha
  Copy number: High Copy
Gene/Insert
  Gene/Insert name: Atg21-2EGFP
  Species: S. cerevisiae (budding yeast)
  Insert size (bp): 4500
  Tag / fusion protein: 2xEGFP (C terminal on insert)
  Cloning method: Restriction Enzyme; 5′ cloning site SacII (not destroyed); 3′ cloning site XhoI (not destroyed)
  Sequencing primers: 5′ T7; 3′ SP6
Terms and licenses: Academic/Nonprofit Terms; Industry Terms: Not Available to Industry
How to cite: LD221 was a gift from Zhiping Xie (Addgene plasmid # 69189 ; http://n2t.net/addgene:69189 ; RRID:Addgene_69189)
