>Addgene plasmid #69189 | LD221 | addgene partial sequence | sequence record 124476 | T7 5'-TAATACGACTCACTATAGGG-3'
GGCTTCAAGGTCACTGTTTAAAGAATTTAGACGGGGTACCAGATTGTGCAATTTGTATCAGCTAGCTTTC
GATAAGAGTATGACTATGATTGGATGTGTAGGTGATACGGACACTATTCATCTTTTCAAACTTGATGACG
CCTCTAATAGCCTCCCTGGAGATAATTCTAGCAATGGCCACTGGAATGAAGAGGAATATATACTAGCATC
AAATTCAAATCCCAGTATGGGAACTCCAAAGGAAATACCTCTCTCGAAACCAAGAATTGCGAATTACTTC
TCGAAAAAAATAAAATCTTCAATACCAAACCAGAACCTGAGCCGTAACTTTGCTTATATAACAGTTAATG
AATCGAACAGGAGTTGCTTAGGGTTTCCAGACGAATTTCCCAACCAAGTCTATATTGCCTCTGATGATGG
AACCTTCAGTATATATAGTATTCCGTCAAAACCTGGTGAATGTGTGCTGACTAAAAATAATAAATTTACA
GCTTCGTACGCTGCAGGTCGACGGATCGGTGACGGTGCTGGTTTAATTAACATGTCTAAAGGTGAAGAAT
TATTCACTGGTGTTGTCCCAATTTTGGTTGAATTAGATGGTGATGTTAATGGTCACAAATTTTCTGTCTC
CGGTGAAGGTGAAGGTGATGCTACTTACGGTAAATTGACCTTAAAATTTATTTGTACTACTGGTAAATTG
CCAGTTCCATGGCCAACCTTAGTCACTACTTTAACTTATGGTGTTCAATGTTTTTCTAGATACCCAGATC
ATATGAAACAACATGACTTTTTCAAGTCTGCCATGCCAGAAGGTTATGTTCAAGAAAGAACTATTTTTTT
CAAAGATGACGGTAACTACAAGACCAGAGCTGAAGTCAAGTTTGAAGGTGATACCTTAGTTAATAGAATC
GAATTAAAAGGTATTGATTTTAAAGAAGATGGTAACATTTTAGGTCACAAATTGGAATACAACTATAACT
CTCACAATG
