>Addgene plasmid #69189 | LD221 | addgene partial sequence | sequence record 126247 | pHybLex_rev 5'-GAGTCACTTTAAAATTTGTATACAC-3'
TAACTTATTTAATAATAAAAATCATAAATCATAAGAAATTCGCTTATTTAGAAGTGGCGCGCCTTATTTA
TATAATTCATCCATACCATGGGTAATACCAGCAGCAGTAACAAATTCTAACAAGACCATGTGGTCTCTCT
TTTCGTTTGGATCTTTGGATAAGGCAGATTGAGTGGATAAGTAATGGTTGTCTGGTAACAAGACTGGACC
ATCACCAATTGGAGTATTTTGTTGATAATGGTCAGCTAATTGAACAGAACCATCTTCAATGTTGTGTCTA
ATTTTGAAGTTAACTTTGATACCATTCTTTTGTTTGTCAGCCATGATGTAAACATTGTGAGAGTTATAGT
TGTATTCCAATTTGTGACCTAAAATGTTACCATCTTCTTTAAAATCAATACCTTTTAATTCGATTCTATT
AACTAAGGTATCACCTTCAAACTTGACTTCAGCTCTGGTCTTGTAGTTACCGTCATCTTTGAAAAAAATA
GTTCTTTCTTGAACATAACCTTCTGGCATGGCAGACTTGAAAAAGTCATGTTGTTTCATATGATCTGGGT
ATCTAGAAAAACATTGAACACCATAAGTTAAAGTAGTGACTAAGGTTGGCCATGGAACTGGCAATTTACC
AGTAGTACAAATAAATTTTAAGGTCAATTTACCGTAAGTAGCATCACCTTCACCTTCACCGGAGACAGAA
AATTTGTGACCATTAACATCACCATCTAATTCAACCAAAATTGGGACAACACCAGTGAATAATTCTTCAC
CTTTAGACATGAATGGCTTCTCTAGATCACGCGTTGGAACTGGAATTTTGTACAATTCATCAATACCATG
GGTAATACCAGCAGCAGTAACAAATTCTAACAAGACCATGTGGTCTCTCTTTTCGTTT
